>Addgene plasmid #112590 | pMAT9 | depositor full sequence | sequence record 212055 | Full Sequence
TAATACGACTCACTATAGGGAATTGTGAGCGGATAACAATTCCTCTAGAAATAATTTTGTTTAACTTTAA
GAAGGAGATATATCCATGAACACCATTCATCACCATCACCATCACAACACTAGTATGAAAATCGAAGAAG
GTAAACTGGTAATCTGGATTAACGGCGATAAAGGCTATAACGGTCTCGCTGAAGTCGGTAAGAAATTCGA
GAAAGATACCGGAATTAAAGTCACCGTTGAGCATCCGGATAAACTGGAAGAGAAATTCCCACAGGTTGCG
GCAACTGGCGATGGCCCTGACATTATCTTCTGGGCACACGACCGCTTTGGTGGCTACGCTCAATCTGGCC
TGTTGGCTGAAATCACCCCGGACAAAGCGTTCCAGGACAAGCTGTATCCGTTTACCTGGGATGCCGTACG
TTACAACGGCAAGCTGATTGCTTACCCGATCGCTGTTGAAGCGTTATCGCTGATTTATAACAAAGATCTG
CTGCCGAACCCGCCAAAAACCTGGGAAGAGATCCCGGCGCTGGATAAAGAACTGAAAGCGAAAGGTAAGA
GCGCGCTGATGTTCAACCTGCAAGAACCGTACTTCACCTGGCCGCTGATTGCTGCTGACGGGGGTTATGC
GTTCAAGTATGAAAACGGCAAGTACGACATTAAAGACGTGGGCGTGGATAACGCTGGCGCGAAAGCGGGT
CTGACCTTCCTGGTTGACCTGATTAAAAACAAACACATGAATGCAGACACCGATTACTCCATCGCAGAAG
CTGCCTTTAATAAAGGCGAAACAGCGATGACCATCAACGGCCCGTGGGCATGGTCCAACATCGACACCAG
CAAAGTGAATTATGGTGTAACGGTACTGCCGACCTTCAAGGGTCAACCATCCAAACCGTTCGTTGGCGTG
CTGAGCGCAGGTATTGACGCCGCCAGTCCGAACAAAGAGCTGGCAAAAGAGTTCCTCGAAAACTATCTGC
TGACTGATGAAGGTCTGGAAGCGGTTAATAAAGACAAACCGCTGGGTGCCGTAGCGCTGAAGTCTTACGA
GGAAGAGTTGGCGAAAGATCCACGTATTGCCGCCACAATGGAAAACGCCCAGAAAGGTGAAATCATGCCG
AACATCCCGCAGATGTCCGCTTTCTGGTATGCCGTGCGTACTGCGGTGATCAACGCCGCCAGCGGTCGTC
AGACTGTCGATGAAGCCCTGAAAGACGCGCAGACTAATTCGAGCTCGACTAGTGGATCTGGTGGTGGTGG
CGGCCGCCTGGTTCCGAGGGGATCCATGGATATCGAATTCGTCGACCTCGAGGGATCCGGGCCCTCTAGA
TGCGGCCGCATGCATAAGCTTGAGTATTCTATAGTGTCACCTAAATCCCAGCTTGATCCGGCTGCTAACA
AAGCCCGAAAGGAAGCTGAGTTGGCTGCTGCCACCGCTGAGCAATAACTAGCATAACCCCTTGGGGCCTC
TAAACGGGTCTTGAGGGGTTTTTTGCTGAAAGGAGGAACTATATCCGGATAACCTGGCGTAATAGCGAAG
AGGCCCGCACCGATCGCCCTTCCCAACAGTTGCGCAGCCTGAATGGCGAATGGAAATTGTAAACGTTAAT
ATTTTGTTAAAATTCGCGTTAAATATTTGTTAAATCAGCTCATTTTTTAACCAATAGGCCGAAATCGGCA
AAATCCCTTATAAATCAAAAGAATAGACCGAGATAGGGT
[37 nt withheld, positions 1720-1756]
AAAGAACGTGGACTCCAACGTCAAAGG
[35 nt withheld, positions 1784-1818]
AGCTTGCATGCCTGCAGGTCGGAAGCATAAAGTGTAAAGCCTGGGGTGCCTAATGAGTGAGCTAACTCAC
ATTAATTGCGTTGCGCTCACTGCCCGCTTTCCAGTCGGGAAACCTGTCGTGCCAGCTGCATTAATGAATC
GGCCAACGCGCGGGGAGAGGCGGTTTGCGTATTGGGCGCCAGGGTGGTTTTTCTTTTCACCAGTGAGACG
GGCAACAGCTGATTGCCCTTCACCGCCTGGCCCTGAGAGAGTTGCAGCAAGCGGTCCACGCTGGTTTGCC
CCAGCAGGCGAAAATCCTGTTTGATGGTGGTTGACGGCGGGATATAACATGAGCTGTCTTCGGTATCGTC
GTATCCCACTACCGAGATATCCGCACCAACGCGCAGCCCGGACTCGGTAATGGCGCGCATTGCGCCCAGC
GCCATCTGATCGTTGGCAACCAGCATCGCAGTGGGAACGATGCCCTCATTCAGCATTTGCATGGTTTGTT
GAAAACCGGACATGGCACTCCAGTCGCCTTCCCGTTCCGCTATCGGCTGAATTTGATTGCGAGTGAGATA
TTTATGCCAGCCAGCCAGACGCAGACGCGCCGAGACAGAACTTAATGGGCCCGCTAACAGCGCGATTTGC
TGGTGACCCAATGCGACCAGATGCTCCACGCCCAGTCGCGTACCGTCTTCATGGGAGAAAATAATACTGT
TGATGGGTGTCTGGTCAGAGACATCAAGAAATAACGCCGGAACATTAGTGCAGGCAGCTTCCACAGCAAT
GGCATCCTGGTCATCCAGCGGATAGTTAATGATCAGCCCACTGACGCGTTGCGCGAGAAGATTGTGCACC
GCCGCTTTACAGGCTTCGACGCCGCTTCGTTCTACCATCGACACCACCACGCTGGCACCCAGTTGATCGG
CGCGAGATTTAATCGCCGCGACAATTTGCGACGGCGCGTGCAGGGCCAGACTGGAGGTGGCAACGCCAAT
CAGCAACGACTGTTTGCCCGCCAGTTGTTGTGCCACGCGGTTGGGAATGTAATTCAGCTCCGCCATCGCC
GCTTCCACTTTTTCCCGCGTTTTCGCAGAAACGTGGCTGGCCTGGTTCACCACGCGGGAAACGGTCTGAT
AAGAGACACCGGCATACTCTGCGACATCGTATAACGTTACTGGTTTCACATTCACCACCCTGAATTGACT
CTCTTCCGGGCGCTATCATGCCATACCGCGAAAGGTTTTGCACCATTCGATGGTGTCGGGTACCGAGCTC
GAATT
[32 nt withheld, positions 3084-3115]
CGGTCGAGGTGCCGTAAAGCT
[56 nt withheld, positions 3137-3192]
G
[124 nt withheld, positions 3194-3317]
CGCCTGATGCGGTATTTTCTCCTTACGCATCTGTGCGGTATTTCACACCGCATATGGTGCACTCTCAGTA
CAATCTGCTCTGATGCCGCATAGTTAAGCCAGCCCCGACACCCGCCAACACCCGCTGACGCGCCCTGACG
GGCTTGTCTGCTCCCGGCATCCGCTTACAGACAAGCTGTGACCGTCTCCGGGAGCTGCATGTGTCAGAGG
TTTTCACCGTCATCACCGAAACGCGCGAGACGAAAGGGCCTCGTGATACGCCTATTTTTATAGGTTAATG
TCATGATAATAATGGTTTCTTAGACGTCAGGTGGCACTTTTCGGGGAAATGTGCGCGGAACCCCTATTTG
TTTATTTTTCTAAATACATTCAAATATGTATCCGCTCATGAGACAATAACCCTGATAAATGCTTCAATAA
TATTGAAAAAGGAAGAGTATGAGTATTCAACATTTCCGTGTCGCCCTTATTCCCTTTTTTGCGGCATTTT
GCCTTCCTGTTTTTGCTCACCCAGAAACGCTGGTGAAAGTAAAAGATGCTGAAGATCAGTTGGGTGCACG
AGTGGGTTACATCGAACTGGATCTCAACAGCGGTAAGATCCTTGAGAGTTTTCGCCCCGAAGAACGTTTT
CCAATGATGAGCACTTTTAAAGTTCTGCTATGTCATACACTATTATCCCGTATTGACGCCGGGCAAGAGC
AACTCGGTCGCCGGGCGCGGTATTCTCAGAATGACTTGGTTGAGTACTCACCAGTCACAGAAAAGCATCT
TACGGATGGCATGACAGTAAGAGAATTATGCAGTGCTGCCATAACCATGAGTGATAACACTGCGGCCAAC
TTACTTCTGACAACGATCGGAGGACCGAAGGAGCTAACCGCTTTTTTGCACAACATGGGGGATCATGTAA
CTCGCCTTGATCGTTGGGAACCGGAGCTGAATGAAGCCATACCAAACGACGAGCGTGACACCACGATGCC
TGTAGCAATGGCAACAACGTTGCGCAAACTATTAACTGGCGAACTACTTACTCTAGCTTCCCGGCAACAA
TTAATAGACTGGATGGAGGCGGATAAAGTTGCAGGACCACTTCTGCGCTCGGCCCTTCCGGCTGGCTGGT
TTATTGCTGATAAATCTGGAGCCGGTGAGCGTGGGTCTCGCGGTATCATTGCAGCACTGGGGCCAGATGG
TAAGCCCTCCCGTATCGTAGTTATCTACACGACGGGGAGTCAGGCAACTATGGATGAACGAAATAGACAG
ATCGCTGAGATAGGTGCCTCACTGATTAAGCATTGGTAACTGTCAGACCAAGTTTACTCATATATACTTT
AGATTGATTTAAAACTTCATTTTTAATTTAAAAGGATCTAGGTGAAGATCCTTTTTGATAATCTCATGAC
CAAAATCCCTTAACGTGAGTTTTCGTTCCACTGAGCGTCAGACCCCGTAGAAAAGATCAAAGGATCTTCT
TGAGATCCTTTTTTTCTGCGCGTAATCTGCTGCTTGCAAACAAAAAAACCACCGCTACCAGCGGTGGTTT
GTTTGCCGGATCAAGAGCTACCAACTCTTTTTCCGAAGGTAACTGGCTTCAGCAGAGCGCAGATACCAAA
TACTGTCCTTCTAGTGTAGCCGTAGTTAGGCCACCACTTCAAGAACTCTGTAGCACCGCCTACATACCTC
GCTCTGCTAATCCTGTTACCAGTGGCTGCTGCCAGTGGCGATAAGTCGTGTCTTACCGGGTTGGACTCAA
GACGATAGTTACCGGATAAGGCGCAGCGGTCGGGCTGAACGGGGGGTTCGTGCACACAGCCCAGCTTGGA
GCGAACGACCTACACCGAACTGAGATACCTACAGCGTGAGCTATGAGAAAGCGCCACGCTTCCCGAAGGG
AGAAAGGCGGACAGGTATCCGGTAAGCGGCAGGGTCGGAACAGGAGAGCGCACGAGGGAGCTTCCAGGGG
GAAACGCCTGGTATCTTTATAGTCCTGTCGGGTTTCGCCACCTCTGACTTGAGCGTCGATTTTTGTGATG
CTCGTCAGGGGGGCGGAGCCTATGGAAAAACGCCAGCAACGCGGCCTTTTTACGGTTCCTGGCCTTTTGC
TGGCCTTTTGCTCACATGTTCTTTCCTGCGTTATCCCCTGATTCTGTGGATAACCGTATTACCGCCTTTG
AGTGAGCTGATACCGCTCGCCGCAGCCGAACGACCGAGCGCAGCGAGTCAGTGAGCGAGGAAGCGGAAGA
GCGCCCAATACGCAAACCGCCTCTCCCCGCGCGTTGGCCGATTCATTAATGCAGCTGAT
Features (pLannotate 1.2.2; 23 found; start..end, strand, type, name):
      1..19      +  promoter       T7 promoter: promoter for bacteriophage T7 RNA polymerase
     19..43      +  protein_bind   lac operator: The lac repressor binds to the lac operator to inhibit transcription in E. coli. This inhibition can be relieved by adding lactose or isopropyl-β-D-thiogalactopyranoside (IPTG). lac repressor encoded by lacI
     56..78      +  RBS            RBS: efficient ribosome binding site from bacteriophage T7 gene 10 (Olins and Rangwala, 1989)
     98..115     +  CDS            7xHis (fragment): 6xHis affinity tag
    125..1225    +  CDS            MBP: maltose binding protein from E. coli; malE (mutated); This version of the gene does not encode a signal sequence, so MBP will remain in the cytosol.
   1358..1376    -  promoter       SP6 promoter: promoter for bacteriophage SP6 RNA polymerase
   1391..1440    +  CDS            SET1 (fragment): solubility-enhancement tag derived from T7 phage gene 10B
   1448..1495    +  terminator     T7 terminator: transcription terminator for bacteriophage T7 RNA polymerase
   1524..1590    +  CDS            lacZα (fragment): LacZα fragment of β-galactosidase; lacZ fragment
   1594..1818    -  rep_origin     M13 ori (fragment) (sequence partly withheld): M13 bacteriophage origin of replication; arrow indicates direction of (+) strand synthesis
   1819..1839    -  misc_feature   MCS (fragment): pUC18/19 multiple cloning site
   1838..1856    -  promoter       lac UV5 promoter (fragment): E. coli lac promoter with an "up" mutation
   1871..1892    -  protein_bind   CAP binding site: CAP binding activates transcription in the presence of cAMP. E. coli catabolite activator protein
   1905..2987    -  CDS            lacI: lac repressor; lacI; The lac repressor binds to the lac operator to inhibit transcription in E. coli. This inhibition can be relieved by adding lactose or isopropyl-β-D-thiogalactopyranoside (IPTG).
   2988..3065    -  promoter       lacIq promoter: lacI (mutant); In the lacIq allele, a single base change in the promoter boosts expression of the lacI gene about 10-fold.
   3065..3083    -  misc_feature   MCS (fragment): pUC18/19 multiple cloning site
   3084..3317    -  rep_origin     f1 ori (fragment) (sequence partly withheld): f1 bacteriophage origin of replication; arrow indicates direction of (+) strand synthesis
   3320..3419    -  misc_feature   bom (fragment): basis of mobility region from pBR322
   3521..3556    -  CDS            rop (fragment): Rop protein, which maintains plasmids at low copy number; rop
   3651..3755    +  promoter       AmpR promoter: bla
   3756..4616    +  CDS            AmpR: β-lactamase; bla; confers resistance to ampicillin, carbenicillin, and related antibiotics
   4787..5375    +  rep_origin     ori: high-copy-number ColE1/pMB1/pBR322/pUC origin of replication
   5558..5614    +  CDS            lacI (fragment): lac repressor; lacI; The lac repressor binds to the lac operator to inhibit transcription in E. coli. This inhibition can be relieved by adding lactose or isopropyl-β-D-thiogalactopyranoside (IPTG).
