>Addgene plasmid #112590 | pMAT9 | addgene full sequence | sequence record 220186 | Addgene NGS Result
TCTCCCCGCGCGTTGGCCGATTCATTAATGCAGCTGATTAATACGACTCACTATAGGGAATTGTGAGCGG
ATAACAATTCCTCTAGAAATAATTTTGTTTAACTTTAAGAAGGAGATATATCCATGAACACCATTCATCA
CCATCACCATCACAACACTAGTATGAAAATCGAAGAAGGTAAACTGGTAATCTGGATTAACGGCGATAAA
GGCTATAACGGTCTCGCTGAAGTCGGTAAGAAATTCGAGAAAGATACCGGAATTAAAGTCACCGTTGAGC
ATCCGGATAAACTGGAAGAGAAATTCCCACAGGTTGCGGCAACTGGCGATGGCCCTGACATTATCTTCTG
GGCACACGACCGCTTTGGTGGCTACGCTCAATCTGGCCTGTTGGCTGAAATCACCCCGGACAAAGCGTTC
CAGGACAAGCTGTATCCGTTTACCTGGGATGCCGTACGTTACAACGGCAAGCTGATTGCTTACCCGATCG
CTGTTGAAGCGTTATCGCTGATTTATAACAAAGATCTGCTGCCGAACCCGCCAAAAACCTGGGAAGAGAT
CCCGGCGCTGGATAAAGAACTGAAAGCGAAAGGTAAGAGCGCGCTGATGTTCAACCTGCAAGAACCGTAC
TTCACCTGGCCGCTGATTGCTGCTGACGGGGGTTATGCGTTCAAGTATGAAAACGGCAAGTACGACATTA
AAGACGTGGGCGTGGATAACGCTGGCGCGAAAGCGGGTCTGACCTTCCTGGTTGACCTGATTAAAAACAA
ACACATGAATGCAGACACCGATTACTCCATCGCAGAAGCTGCCTTTAATAAAGGCGAAACAGCGATGACC
ATCAACGGCCCGTGGGCATGGTCCAACATCGACACCAGCAAAGTGAATTATGGTGTAACGGTACTGCCGA
CCTTCAAGGGTCAACCATCCAAACCGTTCGTTGGCGTGCTGAGCGCAGGTATTGACGCCGCCAGTCCGAA
CAAAGAGCTGGCAAAAGAGTTCCTCGAAAACTATCTGCTGACTGATGAAGGTCTGGAAGCGGTTAATAAA
GACAAACCGCTGGGTGCCGTAGCGCTGAAGTCTTACGAGGAAGAGTTGGCGAAAGATCCACGTATTGCCG
CCACAATGGAAAACGCCCAGAAAGGTGAAATCATGCCGAACATCCCGCAGATGTCCGCTTTCTGGTATGC
CGTGCGTACTGCGGTGATCAACGCCGCCAGCGGTCGTCAGACTGTCGATGAAGCCCTGAAAGACGCGCAG
ACTAATTCGAGCTCGACTAGTGGATCTGGTGGTGGTGGCGGCCGCCTGGTTCCGAGGGGATCCATGGATA
TCGAATTCGTCGACCTCGAGGGATCCGGGCCCTCTAGATGCGGCCGCATGCATAAGCTTGAGTATTCTAT
AGTGTCACCTAAATCCCAGCTTGATCCGGCTGCTAACAAAGCCCGAAAGGAAGCTGAGTTGGCTGCTGCC
ACCGCTGAGCAATAACTAGCATAACCCCTTGGGGCCTCTAAACGGGTCTTGAGGGGTTTTTTGCTGAAAG
GAGGAACTATATCCGGATAACCTGGCGTAATAGCGAAGAGGCCCGCACCGATCGCCCTTCCCAACAGTTG
CGCAGCCTGAATGGCGAATGGAAATTGTAAGCGTTAATATTTTGTTAAAATTCGCGTTAAATTTTTGTTA
AATCAGCTCATTTTTTAACCAATAGGCCGAAATCGGCAAAATCCCTTATAAATCAAAAGAATAGACCGAG
ATAGGGT
[37 nt withheld, positions 1758-1794]
AAAGAACGTGGACTCCAACGTCAAAGG
[32 nt withheld, positions 1822-1853]
AGCTTGCATGCCTGCAGGTCGGAAGCATAAAGTGTAAAGCCTGGGGTGCCTAATGAGTGAGCTAACTTAC
ATTAATTGCGTTGCGCTCACTGCCCGCTTTCCAGTCGGGAAACCTGTCGTGCCAGCTGCATTAATGAATC
GGCCAACGCGCGGGGAGAGGCGGTTTGCGTATTGGGCGCCAGGGTGGTTTTTCTTTTCACCAGTGAGACG
GGCAACAGCTGATTGCCCTTCACCGCCTGGCCCTGAGAGAGTTGCAGCAAGCGGTCCACGCTGGTTTGCC
CCAGCAGGCGAAAATCCTGTTTGATGGTGGTTAACGGCGGGATATAACATGAGCTGTCTTCGGTATCGTC
GTATCCCACTACCGAGATATCCGCACCAACGCGCAGCCCGGACTCGGTAATGGCGCGCATTGCGCCCAGC
GCCATCTGATCGTTGGCAACCAGCATCGCAGTGGGAACGATGCCCTCATTCAGCATTTGCATGGTTTGTT
GAAAACCGGACATGGCACTCCAGTCGCCTTCCCGTTCCGCTATCGGCTGAATTTGATTGCGAGTGAGATA
TTTATGCCAGCCAGCCAGACGCAGACGCGCCGAGACAGAACTTAATGGGCCCGCTAACAGCGCGATTTGC
TGGTGACCCAATGCGACCAGATGCTCCACGCCCAGTCGCGTACCGTCTTCATGGGAGAAAATAATACTGT
TGATGGGTGTCTGGTCAGAGACATCAAGAAATAACGCCGGAACATTAGTGCAGGCAGCTTCCACAGCAAT
GGCATCCTGGTCATCCAGCGGATAGTTAATGATCAGCCCACTGACGCGTTGCGCGAGAAGATTGTGCACC
GCCGCTTTACAGGCTTCGACGCCGCTTCGTTCTACCATCGACACCACCACGCTGGCACCCAGTTGATCGG
CGCGAGATTTAATCGCCGCGACAATTTGCGACGGCGCGTGCAGGGCCAGACTGGAGGTGGCAACGCCAAT
CAGCAACGACTGTTTGCCCGCCAGTTGTTGTGCCACGCGGTTGGGAATGTAATTCAGCTCCGCCATCGCC
GCTTCCACTTTTTCCCGCGTTTTCGCAGAAACGTGGCTGGCCTGGTTCACCACGCGGGAAACGGTCTGAT
AAGAGACACCGGCATACTCTGCGACATCGTATAACGTTACTGGTTTCACATTCACCACCCTGAATTGACT
CTCTTCCGGGCGCTATCATGCCATACCGCGAAAGGTTTTGCACCATTCGATGGTGTCGGGTACCGAGCTC
GAATTGTGAACCATCACCCT
[91 nt withheld, positions 3134-3224]
G
[124 nt withheld, positions 3226-3349]
CCTGATGCGGTATTTTCTCCTTACGCATCTGTGCGGTATTTCACACCGCATATGGTGCACTCTCAGTACA
ATCTGCTCTGATGCCGCATAGTTAAGCCAGCCCCGACACCCGCCAACACCCGCTGACGCGCCCTGACGGG
CTTGTCTGCTCCCGGCATCCGCTTACAGACAAGCTGTGACCGTCTCCGGGAGCTGCATGTGTCAGAGGTT
TTCACCGTCATCACCGAAACGCGCGAGACGAAAGGGCCTCGTGATACGCCTATTTTTATAGGTTAATGTC
ATGATAATAATGGTTTCTTAGACGTCAGGTGGCACTTTTCGGGGAAATGTGCGCGGAACCCCTATTTGTT
TATTTTTCTAAATACATTCAAATATGTATCCGCTCATGAGACAATAACCCTGATAAATGCTTCAATAATA
TTGAAAAAGGAAGAGTATGAGTATTCAACATTTCCGTGTCGCCCTTATTCCCTTTTTTGCGGCATTTTGC
CTTCCTGTTTTTGCTCACCCAGAAACGCTGGTGAAAGTAAAAGATGCTGAAGATCAGTTGGGTGCACGAG
TGGGTTACATCGAACTGGATCTCAACAGCGGTAAGATCCTTGAGAGTTTTCGCCCCGAAGAACGTTTTCC
AATGATGAGCACTTTTAAAGTTCTGCTATGTGGCGCGGTATTATCCCGTATTGACGCCGGGCAAGAGCAA
CTCGGTCGCCGCATACACTATTCTCAGAATGACTTGGTTGAGTACTCACCAGTCACAGAAAAGCATCTTA
CGGATGGCATGACAGTAAGAGAATTATGCAGTGCTGCCATAACCATGAGTGATAACACTGCGGCCAACTT
ACTTCTGACAACGATCGGAGGACCGAAGGAGCTAACCGCTTTTTTGCACAACATGGGGGATCATGTAACT
CGCCTTGATCGTTGGGAACCGGAGCTGAATGAAGCCATACCAAACGACGAGCGTGACACCACGATGCCTG
TAGCAATGGCAACAACGTTGCGCAAACTATTAACTGGCGAACTACTTACTCTAGCTTCCCGGCAACAATT
AATAGACTGGATGGAGGCGGATAAAGTTGCAGGACCACTTCTGCGCTCGGCCCTTCCGGCTGGCTGGTTT
ATTGCTGATAAATCTGGAGCCGGTGAGCGTGGGTCTCGCGGTATCATTGCAGCACTGGGGCCAGATGGTA
AGCCCTCCCGTATCGTAGTTATCTACACGACGGGGAGTCAGGCAACTATGGATGAACGAAATAGACAGAT
CGCTGAGATAGGTGCCTCACTGATTAAGCATTGGTAACTGTCAGACCAAGTTTACTCATATATACTTTAG
ATTGATTTAAAACTTCATTTTTAATTTAAAAGGATCTAGGTGAAGATCCTTTTTGATAATCTCATGACCA
AAATCCCTTAACGTGAGTTTTCGTTCCACTGAGCGTCAGACCCCGTAGAAAAGATCAAAGGATCTTCTTG
AGATCCTTTTTTTCTGCGCGTAATCTGCTGCTTGCAAACAAAAAAACCACCGCTACCAGCGGTGGTTTGT
TTGCCGGATCAAGAGCTACCAACTCTTTTTCCGAAGGTAACTGGCTTCAGCAGAGCGCAGATACCAAATA
CTGTTCTTCTAGTGTAGCCGTAGTTAGGCCACCACTTCAAGAACTCTGTAGCACCGCCTACATACCTCGC
TCTGCTAATCCTGTTACCAGTGGCTGCTGCCAGTGGCGATAAGTCGTGTCTTACCGGGTTGGACTCAAGA
CGATAGTTACCGGATAAGGCGCAGCGGTCGGGCTGAACGGGGGGTTCGTGCACACAGCCCAGCTTGGAGC
GAACGACCTACACCGAACTGAGATACCTACAGCGTGAGCTATGAGAAAGCGCCACGCTTCCCGAAGGGAG
AAAGGCGGACAGGTATCCGGTAAGCGGCAGGGTCGGAACAGGAGAGCGCACGAGGGAGCTTCCAGGGGGA
AACGCCTGGTATCTTTATAGTCCTGTCGGGTTTCGCCACCTCTGACTTGAGCGTCGATTTTTGTGATGCT
CGTCAGGGGGGCGGAGCCTATGGAAAAACGCCAGCAACGCGGCCTTTTTACGGTTCCTGGCCTTTTGCTG
GCCTTTTGCTCACATGTTCTTTCCTGCGTTATCCCCTGATTCTGTGGATAACCGTATTACCGCCTTTGAG
TGAGCTGATACCGCTCGCCGCAGCCGAACGACCGAGCGCAGCGAGTCAGTGAGCGAGGAAGCGGAAGAGC
GCCCAATACGCAAACCGCC
Features (pLannotate 1.2.2; 23 found; start..end, strand, type, name):
     39..57      +  promoter       T7 promoter: promoter for bacteriophage T7 RNA polymerase
     57..81      +  protein_bind   lac operator: The lac repressor binds to the lac operator to inhibit transcription in E. coli. This inhibition can be relieved by adding lactose or isopropyl-β-D-thiogalactopyranoside (IPTG). lac repressor encoded by lacI
     94..116     +  RBS            RBS: efficient ribosome binding site from bacteriophage T7 gene 10 (Olins and Rangwala, 1989)
    136..153     +  CDS            7xHis (fragment): 6xHis affinity tag
    163..1263    +  CDS            MBP: maltose binding protein from E. coli; malE (mutated); This version of the gene does not encode a signal sequence, so MBP will remain in the cytosol.
   1396..1414    -  promoter       SP6 promoter: promoter for bacteriophage SP6 RNA polymerase
   1429..1478    +  CDS            SET1 (fragment): solubility-enhancement tag derived from T7 phage gene 10B
   1486..1533    +  terminator     T7 terminator: transcription terminator for bacteriophage T7 RNA polymerase
   1562..1628    +  CDS            lacZα (fragment): LacZα fragment of β-galactosidase; lacZ fragment
   1632..1853    -  rep_origin     M13 ori (fragment) (sequence partly withheld): M13 bacteriophage origin of replication; arrow indicates direction of (+) strand synthesis
   1854..1874    -  misc_feature   MCS (fragment): pUC18/19 multiple cloning site
   1873..1891    -  promoter       lac UV5 promoter (fragment): E. coli lac promoter with an "up" mutation
   1906..1927    -  protein_bind   CAP binding site: CAP binding activates transcription in the presence of cAMP. E. coli catabolite activator protein
   1940..3022    -  CDS            lacI: lac repressor; lacI; The lac repressor binds to the lac operator to inhibit transcription in E. coli. This inhibition can be relieved by adding lactose or isopropyl-β-D-thiogalactopyranoside (IPTG).
   3023..3100    -  promoter       lacIq promoter: lacI (mutant); In the lacIq allele, a single base change in the promoter boosts expression of the lacI gene about 10-fold.
   3100..3118    -  misc_feature   MCS (fragment): pUC18/19 multiple cloning site
   3119..3349    -  rep_origin     f1 ori (fragment) (sequence partly withheld): f1 bacteriophage origin of replication; arrow indicates direction of (+) strand synthesis
   3350..3449    -  misc_feature   bom (fragment): basis of mobility region from pBR322
   3551..3586    -  CDS            rop (fragment): Rop protein, which maintains plasmids at low copy number; rop
   3681..3785    +  promoter       AmpR promoter: bla
   3786..4646    +  CDS            AmpR: β-lactamase; bla; confers resistance to ampicillin, carbenicillin, and related antibiotics
   4817..5405    +  rep_origin     ori: high-copy-number ColE1/pMB1/pBR322/pUC origin of replication
   5588..36      +  CDS            lacI (fragment) (across the origin): lac repressor; lacI; The lac repressor binds to the lac operator to inhibit transcription in E. coli. This inhibition can be relieved by adding lactose or isopropyl-β-D-thiogalactopyranoside (IPTG).
