[The description below was written by a language model from this plasmid's Addgene catalogue record and pLannotate feature annotations shown in this document.]
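Description:
pMAT9 is an empty bacterial expression backbone derived from pBAT4, designed for producing proteins in E. coli as N-terminal 6His-MBP fusions. It is propagated as a high-copy plasmid from a ColE1/pUC-type origin and selected with ampicillin through the bla (AmpR) gene. Only short fragments of rop and the pBR322 bom region remain, which fits the high-copy designation. Split fragments of an f1/M13 phage origin are also annotated, lying on either side of the lacI cassette.

The expression cassette uses a T7 promoter immediately followed by a lac operator (a T7lac arrangement) and the efficient T7 gene 10 ribosome binding site. This drives a hexahistidine tag and then a maltose-binding protein coding sequence that lacks its signal peptide, so the fusion stays in the cytosol. According to the catalogue entry, a thrombin cleavage site allows the His-MBP portion to be removed from the protein of interest, and the MBP sequence has been altered to eliminate an internal NcoI site, presumably to keep that enzyme usable for cloning. Neither the thrombin site nor the cloning sites are annotated in the feature tables, but they would lie in the unannotated stretch between MBP and the T7 terminator, a region that also contains a reverse-oriented SP6 promoter. A full-length lacI gene under the lacIq promoter is carried on the plasmid, supplying repressor to keep the T7lac promoter quiet until IPTG induction in a host that provides T7 RNA polymerase.

The depositor and sequencing-derived records differ slightly in length (5,616 versus 5,608 nt) and in start coordinate, but they show the same feature set and order. The His tag supports metal-affinity purification, while MBP offers amylose-affinity purification and is commonly used to improve solubility.
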