Addgene plasmid #112590: pMAT9
Purpose: (Empty Backbone) Used for expression of protein in E. coli as Thrombin cleavable N-termina 6His-tag-MBP fusions and without NcoI site within MBP.
Depositing lab: Marko Hyvönen & Johan Peränen. Depositing organization: Lab of Johan Peränen. Publication: T7 vectors with modified T7lac promoter for expression of proteins in Escherichia coli. Peranen J, Rikkonen M, Hyvonen M, Kaariainen L. Anal Biochem. 1996 May 1;236(2):371-3. S0003269796901876 PubMed 8660525.
Backbone
  Vector backbone: pBAT4
  Vector type: Bacterial Expression
  Tag / fusion protein: 6His-MBP (N terminal on backbone)
Growth in bacteria
  Bacterial resistance: Ampicillin, 100 μg/mL
  Growth temperature: 37°C
  Growth strain: DH5alpha
  Copy number: High Copy
Gene/Insert
  Gene/Insert name: None
  Tag / fusion protein: 6His-MBP (N terminal on backbone)
Terms and licenses: Academic/Nonprofit Terms; Industry Terms: Not Available to Industry
How to cite: pMAT9 was a gift from Marko Hyvönen & Johan Peränen (Addgene plasmid # 112590 ; http://n2t.net/addgene:112590 ; RRID:Addgene_112590)
